>Addgene plasmid #110741 | pKL | addgene full sequence | sequence record 213581 | Addgene NGS Result
CCCCTGAACCTGAAACATAAAATGAATGCAATTGTTGTTGTTAACTTGTTTATTGCAGCTTATAATGGTT
ACAAATAAAGCAATAGCATCACAAATTTCACAAATAAAGCATTTTTTTCACTGCATTCTAGTTGTGGTTT
GTCCAAACTCATCAATGTATCTTATCATGTCTGGATCTGATCACTGCTTGAGCCTAGAAGATCCGGCTGC
TAACAAAGCCCGAAAGGAAGCTGAGTTGGCTGCTGCCACCGCTGAGCAATAACTATCATAACCCCTAGGA
GATCCGAACCAGATAAGTGAAATCTAGTTCCAAACTATTTTGTCATTTTTAATTTTCGTATTAGCTTACG
ACGCTACACCCAGTTCCCATCTATTTTGTCACTCTTCCCTAAATAATCCTTAAAAACTCCATTTCCACCC
CTCCCAGTTCCCAACTATTTTGTCCGCCCACAGCGGGGCATTTTTCTTCCTGTTATGTTTTTAATCAAAC
ATCCTGCCAACTCCATGTGACAAACCGTCATCTTCGGCTACTTTTTCTCTGTCACAGAATGAAAATTTTT
CTGTCATCTCTTCGTTATTAATGTTTGTAATTGACTGAATATCAACGCTTATTTGCAGCCTGAATGGCGA
ATGGG
[124 nt withheld, positions 636-759]
CGCCAAACGTACTGCGGTAAAGCTCATCAGCGTGGTCGTGAAGAATTCTTAGAAAAACTCATCGAGCATC
AAATGAAACTGCAATTTATTCATATCAGGATTATCAATACCATATTTTTGAAAAAGCCGTTTCTGTAATG
AAGGAGAAAACTCACCGAGGCAGTTCCATAGGATGGCAAGATCCTGGTATCGGTCTGCGATTCCGACTCG
TCCAACATCAATACAACCTATTAATTTCCCCTCGTCAAAAATAAGGTTATCAAGTGAGAAATCACCATGA
GTGACGACTGAATCCGGTGAGAATGGCAAAAGTTTATGCATTTCTTTCCAGACTTGTTCAACAGGCCAGC
CATTACGCTCGTCATCAAAATCACTCGCATCAACCAAACCGTTATTCATTCGTGATTGCGCCTGAGCGAG
ACGAAATACGCGATCGCTGTTAAAAGGACAATTACAAACAGGAATCGAATGCAACCGGCGCAGGAACACT
GCCAGCGCATCAACAATATTTTCACCTGAATCAGGATATTCTTCTAATACCTGGAATGCTGTTTTCCCGG
GGATCGCAGTGGTGAGTAACCATGCATCATCAGGAGTACGGATAAAATGCTTGATGGTCGGAAGAGGCAT
AAATTCCGTCAGCCAGTTTAGTCTGACCATCTCATCTGTAACATCATTGGCAACGCTACCTTTGCCATGT
TTCAGAAACAACTCTGGCGCATCGGGCTTCCCATACAATCGATAGATTGTCGCACCTGATTGCCCGACAT
TATCGCGAGCCCATTTATACCCATATAAATCAGCATCCATGTTGGAATTTAATCGCGGCCTAGAGCAAGA
CGTTTCCCGTTGAATATGGCTCATAACACCCCTTGTATTACTGTTTATGTAAGCAGACAGTTTTATTGTT
CATGACCAAAATCCCTTAACGTGAGTTTTCGTTCCACTGAGCGTCAGACCCCGTAGAAAAGATCAAAGGA
TCTTCTTGAGATCCTTTTTTTCTGCGCGTAATCTGCTGCTTGCAAACAAAAAAACCACCGCTACCAGCGG
TGGTTTGTTTGCCGGATCAAGAGCTACCAACTCTTTTTCCGAAGGTAACTGGCTTCAGCAGAGCGCAGAT
ACCAAATACTGTCCTTCTAGTGTAGCCGTAGTTAGGCCACCACTTCAAGAACTCTGTAGCACCGCCTACA
TACCTCGCTCTGCTAATCCTGTTACCAGTGGCTGCTGCCAGTGGCGATAAGTCGTGTCTTACCGGGTTGG
ACTCAAGACGATAGTTACCGGATAAGGCGCAGCGGTCGGGCTGAACGGGGGGTTCGTGCACACAGCCCAG
CTTGGAGCGAACGACCTACACCGAACTGAGATACCTACAGCGTGAGCTATGAGAAAGCGCCACGCTTCCC
GAAGGGAGAAAGGCGGACAGGTATCCGGTAAGCGGCAGGGTCGGAACAGGAGAGCGCACGAGGGAGCTTC
CAGGGGGAAACGCCTGGTATCTTTATAGTCCTGTCGGGTTTCGCCACCTCTGACTTGAGCGTCGATTTTT
GTGATGCTCGTCAGGGGGGCGGAGCCTATGGAAAAACGCCAGCAACGCGGCCTTTTTACGGTTCCTGGCC
TTTTGCTGGCCTTTTGCTCACATGTTCTTTCCTGCGTTATCCCCTGATTCTGTGGATAACCGTATTACCG
CCTTTGAGTGAGCTGATACCGCTCGCCGCAGCCGAACGACCGAGCGCAGCGAGTCAGTGAGCGAGGAAGC
GGAAGAGCGCCTGATGCGGTATTTTCTCCTTACGCATCTGTGCGGTATTTCACACCGCATAGACCAGCCG
CGTAACCTGGCAAAATCGGTTACGGTTGAGTAATAAATGGATGCCCTGCGTAAGCGGGTGTGGGCGGACA
ATAAAGTCTTAAACTGAACAAAATAGATCTAAACTATGACAATAAAGTCTTAAACTAGACAGAATAGTTG
TAAACTGAAATCAGTCCAGTTATGCTGTGAAAAAGCATACTGGACTTTTGTTATGGCTAAAGCAAACTCT
TCATTTTCTGAAGTGCAAATTGCCCGTCGTATTAAAGAGGGGCGTGGCCAAGGGCATGGTAAAGACTATA
TTCGCGGCGTTGTGACAATTTACCGAACAACTCCGCGGCCGGGAAGCCGATCTCGGCTTGAACGAATTGT
TAGGTGGCGGTACTTGGGTCGATATCAAAGTGCATCACTTCTTCCCGTATGCCCAACTTTGTATAGAGAG
CCACTGCGGGATCGTCACCGTAATCTGCTTGCACGTAGATCACATAAGCACCAAGCGCGTTGGCCTCATG
CTTGAGGAGATTGATGAGCGCGGTGGCAATGCCCTGCCTCCGGTGCTCGCCGGAGACTGCGAGATCATAG
ATATAGATCTCACTACGCGGCTGCTCAAACTTGGGCAGAACGTAAGCCGCGAGAGCGCCAACAACCGCTT
CTTGGTCGAAGGCAGCAAGCGCGATGAATGTCTTACTACGGAGCAAGTTCCCGAGGTAATCGGAGTCCGG
CTGATGTTGGGAGTAGGTGGCTACGTCTCCGAACTCACGACCGAAAAGATCAAGAGCAGCCCGCATGGAT
TTGACTTGGTCAGGGCCGAGCCTACATGTGCGAATGATGCCCATACTTGAGCCACCTAACTTTGTTTTAG
GGCGACTGCCCTGCTGCGTAACATCGTTGCTGCTGCGTAACATCGTTGCTGCTCCATAACATCAAACATC
GACCCACGGCGTAACGCGCTTGCTGCTTGGATGCCCGAGGCATAGACTGTACAAAAAAACAGTCATAACA
AGCCATGAAAACCGCCACTGCGCCGTTACCACCGCTGCGTTCGGTCAAGGTTCTGGACCAGTTGCGTGAG
CGCATACGCTACTTGCATTACAGTTTACGAACCGAACAGGCTTATGTCAACTGGGTTCGTGCCTTCATCC
GTTTCCACGGTGTGCGTCACCCGGCAACCTTGGGCAGCAGCGAAGTCGAGGCATTTCTGTCCTGGCTGGC
GAACGAGCGCAAGGTTTCGGTCTCCACGCATCGTCAGGCATTGGCGGCCTTGCTGTTCTTCTACGGCAAG
GTGCTGTGCACGGATCTGCCCTTGCTTCAGGAGATCGGTAGACCTCGGCCGTCGCGGCGCTTGCCGGTGG
TGCTGACCCCGGATGAAGTGGTTCGCATCCTCGGTTTTCTGGAAGGCGAGCATCGTTTGTTCGCCCAGGA
CTCTAGCTATAGTTCTAGTGGTTGGCTACAGCTTTGTTTGTACTATCAACAGGTTGAACTGCTGATCAAC
AGATCCTCTACGCGGCCGCGGTACCATAACTTCGTATAGCATACATTATACGAAGTTATCTGGTTTAAAC
GTACCCGTAGTGGCTATGGCAGGGCTTGCCGCCCCGACGTTGGCTGCGAGCCCTGGGCCTTCACCCGAAC
TTGGGGGTTGGGGTGGGGAAAAGGAAGAAACGCGGGCGTATTGGTCCCAATGGGGTCTCGGTGGGGTATC
GACAGAGTGCCAGCCCTGGGACCGAACCCCGCGTTTATGAACAAACGACCCAACACCCGTGCGTTTTATT
CTGTCTTTTTATTGCCGTCATAGCGCGGGTTCCTTCCGGTATTGTCTCCTTCCGTGTTTCAGTTAGCCTC
CCCCATCTCCCGGTACCGCATGCTATGCATCAGCTGCTAGCACCATGGCTCGAGATCCCGGGTGATCAAG
TCTTCGTCGAGTGATTGTAAATAAAATGTAATTTACAGTATAGTATTTTAATTAATATACAAATGATTTG
ATAATAATTCTTATTTAACTATAATATATTGTGTTGGGTTGAATTAAAGGTCCGTATACTAGTATCGATT
CGCGACCTACTCCGGAATATTAATAGATCATGGAGATAATTAAAATGATAACCATCTCGCAAATAAATAA
GTATTTTACTGTTTTCGTAACAGTTTTGTAATAAAAAAACCTATAAATATTCCGGATTATTCATACCGTC
CCACCATCGGGCGCGGATCCCGGTCCGAAGCGCGCGGAATTCAAAGGCCTACGTCGACGAGCTCACTAGT
CGCGGCCGCTTTCGAATCTAGAGCCTGCAGTCTCGACAAGCTTGTCGAGAAGTACTAGAGGATCATAATC
AGCCATACCACATTTGTAGAGGTTTTACTTGCTTTAAAAAACCTCCCACACCTC
Features (pLannotate 1.2.2; 19 found; start..end, strand, type, name):
     43..177     +  polyA_signal   SV40 poly(A) signal: SV40 polyadenylation signal
    206..255     +  CDS            SET1 (fragment): solubility-enhancement tag derived from T7 phage gene 10B
    287..452     -  mobile_element Tn7L: mini-Tn7 element (left end of the Tn7 transposon) Tn7
    615..631     +  CDS            lacZα (fragment): LacZα fragment of β-galactosidase; lacZ fragment
    636..763     +  rep_origin     f1 ori (fragment) (sequence partly withheld): f1 bacteriophage origin of replication; arrow indicates direction of (+) strand synthesis
    771..802     -  CDS            rop (fragment): Rop protein, which maintains plasmids at low copy number; rop
    808..1623    -  CDS            KanR: aminoglycoside phosphotransferase; aph(3')-Ia; confers resistance to kanamycin in bacteria or G418 (Geneticin®) in eukaryotes
   1745..2333    +  rep_origin     ori: high-copy-number ColE1/pMB1/pBR322/pUC origin of replication
   2519..2570    -  misc_feature   bom (fragment): basis of mobility region from pBR322
   2638..2862    -  mobile_element Tn7R: mini-Tn7 element (right end of the Tn7 transposon) Tn7
   2929..3462    -  CDS            GmR: gentamycin acetyltransferase; aacC1; confers resistance to gentamycin
   3651..3679    -  promoter       Pc promoter: intI1 (promoter lies within the coding sequence); class 1 integron promoter
   3657..4019    -  CDS            YPR2_ECOLX (fragment): Protein predicted: Swiss-Prot protein existence level 4. From Escherichia coli.
   4019..4046    -  rep_origin     R6K γ ori (fragment): γ replication origin from E. coli plasmid R6K; requires the R6K initiator protein pi for replication
   4075..4108    +  protein_bind   loxP: Cre-mediated recombination occurs in the 8-bp core sequence (GCATACAT). Cre recombinase
   4298..4346    -  polyA_signal   HSV TK poly(A) signal: herpes simplex virus thymidine kinase polyadenylation signal (Cole and Stacy, 1985)
   4482..4591    -  promoter       p10 promoter: baculovirus promoter for expression in insect cells
   4636..4727    +  promoter       polyhedrin promoter: polh from Autographa californica; promoter for the baculovirus polyhedrin gene
   4880..20      +  CDS            large T antigen (fragment) (across the origin): large T antigen from SV40 (simian virus 40)
