[The description below was written by a language model from this plasmid's Addgene catalogue record and pLannotate feature annotations shown in this document.]
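Description:
pKL is an empty acceptor backbone for multigene baculovirus expression in insect cells, intended for assembling protein complexes. It is maintained in E. coli under kanamycin and gentamicin selection. The feature table shows a KanR (aph(3')-Ia) gene and a ColE1/pMB1-family origin in the bacterial portion. Although the annotation software labels this origin generically as high-copy, the catalogue lists the plasmid as low copy, and only small fragments of rop and bom from pBR322 are detected. The catalogue gives a backbone size of 5,045 bp, while the sequenced record is 4,943 nt.

The functional payload lies between the Tn7L and Tn7R ends, forming a mini-Tn7 element that can be moved by Tn7 transposition into a baculoviral genome propagated in bacteria. Inside this element are two divergently oriented baculovirus late promoters. The polyhedrin promoter reads toward an SV40 polyadenylation signal, and the p10 promoter reads toward an HSV TK polyadenylation signal, so two genes can be inserted by restriction cloning and expressed from one vector. The record states that a Multiplication Module M is present; it is not separately annotated in the feature table, but such a module is meant to allow expression cassettes to be iteratively combined. The transposable segment also carries a gentamicin acetyltransferase gene driven by the integron Pc promoter, which provides selection for the transposed cassette. A loxP site in the same segment lets Cre recombinase fuse donor plasmids carrying additional genes into pKL.

The short hits to SET1, lacZα, f1 ori, R6K γ ori and SV40 large T antigen are fragments, probably cloning remnants or sequence flanking the annotated parts rather than functional elements.
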