Addgene plasmid #110741: pKL
Purpose: (Empty Backbone) Plasmid for the insect cell expression system, acceptor for plasmid fusions, two promoters, Multiplication Module M, Tn7 transposition and LoxP site
Depositing lab: Tim Richmond. Depositing organization: ETH Zurich (Swiss Federal Institute of Technology). Publication: Protein complex expression by using multigene baculoviral vectors. Fitzgerald DJ, Berger P, Schaffitzel C, Yamada K, Richmond TJ, Berger I. Nat Methods. 2006 Dec;3(12):1021-32. doi: 10.1038/nmeth983. PubMed 17117155.
Backbone
  Vector backbone: pKL
  Backbone size (bp): 5045
  Vector type: Insect Expression
  Promoter: Polyhedrin and p10 promoters
  Selectable markers: Gentamicin
Growth in bacteria
  Bacterial resistance: Kanamycin and Gentamicin, 50 & 10 μg/mL
  Growth temperature: 37°C
  Growth strain: DH5alpha
  Copy number: Low Copy
Gene/Insert
  Cloning method: Restriction Enzyme
Terms and licenses: Academic/Nonprofit Terms; Industry Terms: Not Available to Industry
How to cite: pKL was a gift from Tim Richmond (Addgene plasmid # 110741 ; http://n2t.net/addgene:110741 ; RRID:Addgene_110741)
